Addgene plasmid #45178: pThy1-Brainbow3.1
Depositing lab: Joshua Sanes. Depositing organization: Harvard University. Publication: Improved tools for the Brainbow toolbox. Cai D, Cohen KB, Luo T, Lichtman JW, Sanes JR. Nat Methods. 2013 May 5;10(6):540-7. doi: 10.1038/nmeth.2450. Epub 2013 May 5. PubMed 23817127.
Backbone
  Vector backbone: pUC18
  Total vector size (bp): 4500
  Vector type: linearized for transgenic mouse injection
Growth in bacteria
  Bacterial resistance: Ampicillin, 100 μg/mL
  Growth temperature: 37°C
  Growth strain: DH5alpha
  Copy number: High Copy
Gene/Insert
  Gene/Insert name: pThy1-Brainbow3.1
  Species: jelly fish and coral fluorescent proteins
  Insert size (bp): 4500
  Promoter: Thy1
  Cloning method: Restriction Enzyme; 5′ cloning site I-CeuI (not destroyed); 3′ cloning site SpeI/NheI (not destroyed)
  Sequencing primers: 5′ TCTGAGTGGCAAAGGACCTTAGG; 3′ GACTTGGGGAGGGAGTCAGCTGACC
Resource information
  A portion of this plasmid was derived from a plasmid made by: cloned by Kim Cohen and Dawen Cai
Terms and licenses: Academic/Nonprofit Terms; Industry Terms: Not Available to Industry
How to cite: pThy1-Brainbow3.1 was a gift from Joshua Sanes (Addgene plasmid # 45178 ; http://n2t.net/addgene:45178 ; RRID:Addgene_45178)
