[The description below was written by a language model from this plasmid's Addgene catalogue record and pLannotate feature annotations shown in this document.]
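Description:
pThy1-Brainbow3.1 is a pUC18-based plasmid carrying a Cre-dependent multicolour reporter transgene. According to the record, it is intended to be linearized and injected to generate transgenic mice. In bacteria it is maintained through a high-copy ColE1/pUC origin and selected with ampicillin via the bla gene. Small lacI, lacZα, bom and rop fragments are backbone remnants. The catalogue lists both vector and insert as 4.5 kb, whereas the deposited full sequence is about 13.7 kb. The difference is probably due in part to Thy1 regulatory sequence. The record names Thy1 as the promoter, but it is not annotated in the feature table, which leaves large unannotated stretches upstream and downstream of the cassette.

The payload is a Brainbow-style stochastic colour-choice cassette. Three mutually incompatible lox sites (loxP, lox2272 and loxN) sit in tandem just upstream of a PhiYFP coding sequence that ends in an SV40 polyadenylation signal. This is the default unit expressed before recombination. Three further units follow, encoding mOrange2, EGFP and mKate2. Each is preceded by the partner of one of the upstream lox sites (loxP, lox2272 and loxN respectively) and ends in its own SV40 poly(A). Each of these three proteins is also followed by a short H-Ras fragment, presumably the C-terminal farnesylation motif that targets them to membranes. Because each lox variant recombines only with its own kind, Cre excises one of three alternative segments, bringing a single downstream fluorescent protein next to the promoter. With multiple transgene copies, independent outcomes combine to give individual cells distinct hues. This supports the use of the construct for labelling and distinguishing neighbouring neurons in Thy1-expressing populations.
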