Features (pLannotate 1.2.2; 29 found; start..end, strand, type, name):
     96..200     +  promoter       AmpR promoter: bla
    201..1061    +  CDS            AmpR: β-lactamase; bla; confers resistance to ampicillin, carbenicillin, and related antibiotics
   1232..1820    +  rep_origin     ori: high-copy-number ColE1/pMB1/pBR322/pUC origin of replication
   2003..2056    +  CDS            lacI (fragment): lac repressor; lacI; The lac repressor binds to the lac operator to inhibit transcription in E. coli. This inhibition can be relieved by adding lactose or isopropyl-β-D-thiogalactopyranoside (IPTG).
   6278..6311    +  protein_bind   loxP: Cre-mediated recombination occurs in the 8-bp core sequence (GCATACAT). Cre recombinase
   6320..6353    +  protein_bind   lox2272: Cre-mediated recombination occurs in the 8-bp core sequence (GGATACTT). lox2272 sites are compatible with each other, but incompatible with loxP or loxN sites (Lee and Saito, 1988). Cre recombinase
   6362..6395    +  protein_bind   loxN: Cre-mediated recombination occurs in the 8-bp core sequence (GTATACCT). loxN sites are compatible with each other, but incompatible with loxP or lox2272 sites. Cre recombinase
   6437..7141    +  CDS            PhiYFP: Phialidium yellow fluorescent proteim mammalian codon-optimized
   7162..7206    +  terminator     lambda t0 terminator (fragment): transcription terminator from phage lambda
   7218..7301    +  CDS            large T antigen (fragment): large T antigen from SV40 (simian virus 40)
   7324..7445    +  polyA_signal   SV40 poly(A) signal: SV40 polyadenylation signal
   7458..7491    +  protein_bind   loxP: Cre-mediated recombination occurs in the 8-bp core sequence (GCATACAT). Cre recombinase
   7506..8213    +  CDS            mOrange2: mOrange2 is a basic (constitutively fluorescent) orange fluorescent protein published in 2008, derived from Discosoma sp.. It has high acid sensitivity.
   8229..8291    +  CDS            H-Ras (fragment): human small GTPase proto-oncoprotein
   8307..8390    +  CDS            large T antigen (fragment): large T antigen from SV40 (simian virus 40)
   8413..8534    +  polyA_signal   SV40 poly(A) signal: SV40 polyadenylation signal
   8551..8584    +  protein_bind   lox2272: Cre-mediated recombination occurs in the 8-bp core sequence (GGATACTT). lox2272 sites are compatible with each other, but incompatible with loxP or loxN sites (Lee and Saito, 1988). Cre recombinase
   8599..9315    +  CDS            EGFP: EGFP is a basic (constitutively fluorescent) green fluorescent protein published in 1996, derived from Aequorea victoria. It is reported to be a rapidly-maturing weak dimer with moderate acid sensitivity.
   9331..9393    +  CDS            H-Ras (fragment): human small GTPase proto-oncoprotein
   9409..9492    +  CDS            large T antigen (fragment): large T antigen from SV40 (simian virus 40)
   9515..9636    +  polyA_signal   SV40 poly(A) signal: SV40 polyadenylation signal
   9664..9697    +  protein_bind   loxN: Cre-mediated recombination occurs in the 8-bp core sequence (GTATACCT). loxN sites are compatible with each other, but incompatible with loxP or lox2272 sites. Cre recombinase
   9712..10407   +  CDS            mKate2: mKate2 is a basic (constitutively fluorescent) red fluorescent protein published in 2009, derived from Entacmaea quadricolor. It is reported to be a rapidly-maturing monomer with moderate acid sensitivity.
  10423..10485   +  CDS            H-Ras (fragment): human small GTPase proto-oncoprotein
  10501..10584   +  CDS            large T antigen (fragment): large T antigen from SV40 (simian virus 40)
  10607..10728   +  polyA_signal   SV40 poly(A) signal: SV40 polyadenylation signal
  13383..13449   +  CDS            lacZα (fragment): LacZα fragment of β-galactosidase; lacZ fragment
  13455..13554   -  misc_feature   bom (fragment): basis of mobility region from pBR322
  13656..1       -  CDS            rop (fragment) (across the origin): Rop protein, which maintains plasmids at low copy number; rop
>Addgene plasmid #45178 | pThy1-Brainbow3.1 | depositor full sequence | sequence record 62866 | pThy1-Brainbow3.1 sequence 13690 bps
GACGAAAGGGCCTCGTGATACGCCTATTTTTATAGGTTAATGTCATGATAATAATGGTTTCTTAGACGTC
AGGTGGCACTTTTCGGGGAAATGTGCGCGGAACCCCTATTTGTTTATTTTTCTAAATACATTCAAATATG
TATCCGCTCATGAGACAATAACCCTGATAAATGCTTCAATAATATTGAAAAAGGAAGAGTATGAGTATTC
AACATTTCCGTGTCGCCCTTATTCCCTTTTTTGCGGCATTTTGCCTTCCTGTTTTTGCTCACCCAGAAAC
GCTGGTGAAAGTAAAAGATGCTGAAGATCAGTTGGGTGCACGAGTGGGTTACATCGAACTGGATCTCAAC
AGCGGTAAGATCCTTGAGAGTTTTCGCCCCGAAGAACGTTTTCCAATGATGAGCACTTTTAAAGTTCTGC
TATGTGGCGCGGTATTATCCCGTATTGACGCCGGGCAAGAGCAACTCGGTCGCCGCATACACTATTCTCA
GAATGACTTGGTTGAGTACTCACCAGTCACAGAAAAGCATCTTACGGATGGCATGACAGTAAGAGAATTA
TGCAGTGCTGCCATAACCATGAGTGATAACACTGCGGCCAACTTACTTCTGACAACGATCGGAGGACCGA
AGGAGCTAACCGCTTTTTTGCACAACATGGGGGATCATGTAACTCGCCTTGATCGTTGGGAACCGGAGCT
GAATGAAGCCATACCAAACGACGAGCGTGACACCACGATGCCTGTAGCAATGGCAACAACGTTGCGCAAA
CTATTAACTGGCGAACTACTTACTCTAGCTTCCCGGCAACAATTAATAGACTGGATGGAGGCGGATAAAG
TTGCAGGACCACTTCTGCGCTCGGCCCTTCCGGCTGGCTGGTTTATTGCTGATAAATCTGGAGCCGGTGA
GCGTGGGTCTCGCGGTATCATTGCAGCACTGGGGCCAGATGGTAAGCCCTCCCGTATCGTAGTTATCTAC
ACGACGGGGAGTCAGGCAACTATGGATGAACGAAATAGACAGATCGCTGAGATAGGTGCCTCACTGATTA
AGCATTGGTAACTGTCAGACCAAGTTTACTCATATATACTTTAGATTGATTTAAAACTTCATTTTTAATT
TAAAAGGATCTAGGTGAAGATCCTTTTTGATAATCTCATGACCAAAATCCCTTAACGTGAGTTTTCGTTC
CACTGAGCGTCAGACCCCGTAGAAAAGATCAAAGGATCTTCTTGAGATCCTTTTTTTCTGCGCGTAATCT
GCTGCTTGCAAACAAAAAAACCACCGCTACCAGCGGTGGTTTGTTTGCCGGATCAAGAGCTACCAACTCT
TTTTCCGAAGGTAACTGGCTTCAGCAGAGCGCAGATACCAAATACTGTCCTTCTAGTGTAGCCGTAGTTA
GGCCACCACTTCAAGAACTCTGTAGCACCGCCTACATACCTCGCTCTGCTAATCCTGTTACCAGTGGCTG
CTGCCAGTGGCGATAAGTCGTGTCTTACCGGGTTGGACTCAAGACGATAGTTACCGGATAAGGCGCAGCG
GTCGGGCTGAACGGGGGGTTCGTGCACACAGCCCAGCTTGGAGCGAACGACCTACACCGAACTGAGATAC
CTACAGCGTGAGCTATGAGAAAGCGCCACGCTTCCCGAAGGGAGAAAGGCGGACAGGTATCCGGTAAGCG
GCAGGGTCGGAACAGGAGAGCGCACGAGGGAGCTTCCAGGGGGAAACGCCTGGTATCTTTATAGTCCTGT
CGGGTTTCGCCACCTCTGACTTGAGCGTCGATTTTTGTGATGCTCGTCAGGGGGGCGGAGCCTATGGAAA
AACGCCAGCAACGCGGCCTTTTTACGGTTCCTGGCCTTTTGCTGGCCTTTTGCTCACATGTTCTTTCCTG
CGTTATCCCCTGATTCTGTGGATAACCGTATTACCGCCTTTGAGTGAGCTGATACCGCTCGCCGCAGCCG
AACGACCGAGCGCAGCGAGTCAGTGAGCGAGGAAGCGGAAGAGCGCCCAATACGCAAACCGCCTCTCCCC
GCGCGTTGGCCGATTCATTAATGCAGGATCGCGGCCGCGATCCCCGGGCGAGCTCGAATTCAGAGACCGG
GAACCAAACTAGCCTTTAAAAAACATAAGTACAGGAGCCAGCAAGATGGCTCAGTGGGTAAAGGTGCCTA
CCAGCAAGCCTGACAGCCTGAGTTCAGTCCCCACGAACTACGTGGTAGGAGAGGACCAACCAACTCTGGA
AATCTGTTCTGCAAACACATGCTCACACACACACACACAAATAGTATAAACAATTTTAAATTTCATTTAA
AAATAATTTGTAAACAAAATCATTAGCACAGGTTTTAGAAAGAGCCTCTTGGTGACATCAAGTTGATGCT
GTAGATGGGGTATCATTCCTGAGGACCCAAAACCGGGTCTCAGCCTTTCCCCATTCTGAGAGTTCTCTCT
TTTCTCAGCCACTAGCTGAAGAGTAGAGTGGCTCAGCACTGGGCTCTTGAGTTCCCAAGTCCTACAACTG
GTCAGCCTGACTACTAACCAGCCATGAAGAAACAAGGAGTGGATGGGCTGAGTCTGCTGGGATGGGAGTG
GAGTTAGTAAGTGGCCATGGATGTAATGACCCCAGCAATGCTGGCTAGAAGGCATGCCTCCTTTCCTTGT
CTGGAGACGGAACGGGATCATCTTGTACTCACAGAAGGGAGAACATTCTAGCTGGTTGGGCCAAAATGTG
CAAGTTCACCTGGAGGTGGTGGTGCATGCTTTTAACTCCAGTACTCAGGAGGCAGGGCCAGGTGGATCTC
TGTGAGTTCAAGACCAGCCTGCACTATGGAGAGAGTTTTGGGACAGCCAGAGTTACACAGAAAAATCCTG
GTGGAAAATCTGAAAGAAAGAGAGAAAGAAAGAAAGAAAGAAAGAAAGAAAGAAAGAAAGAAAGAAAGAA
AGAAAGAAAGAAAGAAAGGAAGAAAGAAAGAAAGAGTGGCAGGCAGGCAGGCAGGAGGAAGGAAGGAAGG
AAGGAAGGAAGGAAGGAAGGAAGGAAGGAAGGAAGGAAGGAAGGAAGGAAAATAGGTGCGACTTCAAGAT
CCGGAGTTACAAGCAGAATGCACTGTTTCCCTAACAGGGCCAAGTGTTTTGAGTAACTGAAGGTGGGCAT
GATGCCTGGGAAGCAGAAACAAGCCAGGCAGATGCACCCCTTGCCTTGCTTCCGAAGGGCTGCAGTAGCA
TGGAAAACATGGAAAACAACCAATCCATTCCCTTTGCTGATATAACAGGCTCCAAAGCCAAAACCTGTCA
CTGGAGGCTCAAGAGCAGATCTCCAGCCAAGAGGCAAAGGAATGGGGGAAGCTGGAGGGCCTCCCTCTGG
TTATCCAGGCTTCTGAAGGTTCAAGCAAAGAAAGGGTTACAACCTTAAAAGGAGAGCGTCCCGGGGTATG
GGTAGAAGACTGCTCCACCCCGACCCCCAGGGTCCCTAACCGTCTTTTCCCTGGGCGAGTCAGCCCAATC
ACAGGACTGAGAGTGCCTCTTTAGTAGCAGCAAGCCACTTCGGACACCCAAATGGAACACCTCCAGTCAG
CCCTCGCCGACCACCCCACCCCCTCCATCCTTTTCCCTCAGCCTCCGATTGGCTGAATCTAGAGTCCCTC
CCTGCTCCCCCCTCTCTCCCCACCCCTGGTAAAACTGCGGGCTTCAGGCTGGGTGCAGCAACTGGAGGCG
TTGGCGACCAGGAGGAGGCTGCAGCTAGGGGAGTCCAGGTGAGAGCAGGCCGACGGGAGGGACCCGCACA
TGCAAGGACCGCCGCAGGGCGAGGATGCAAGCCTTCCCCAGCTACAGTTTTGGGAAAGGATACCAGGGCG
CTCCTATATGGGGGCGCGGGAACCTGGGGAAAGAAGGTGCTCCCAGGTCGAGGTGGGAGAGGAAGGCAGT
GCGGGGTCACGGGCTTTCTCCCTGCTAACGGACGCTTTCGAAGAGTGGGTGCCGGAGAGAACCATGAGGA
AGGACATCAAGGACAGCCTTTGGTCCCCAAGCTCAAATCGCTTTAGTGGTGCGAATAGAGGGAGGAGGTG
GGTGGCAAACTGGAGGGAGTCCCCAGCGGTGACCTCGTGGCTGGCTGGTGCGGGGCACCAGGTAAGAAAC
GCAATGTTGCGGGAGGGGACTGGGTGGCAGGCGCGGGGGAGGGGAAAGCTAGAAAGGATGCGAGGGAGCG
GAGGGGGGAGGGAGCGGGGGAATCTCAACTGGTAGAGGAAAGTTAAAATGAGGAAATAGCATCAGGGTGG
GGTTAGCCAAGCCGGGCCTCAGGGAAAGGGCGCAAAGTTTGTCTGGGTGTGGGCTTAGGTGGGCTGGGTA
TGAGATTCGGGGCGCCGAAAACACTGCTGCGCCTCTGCCAAATCACGCTACCCCTGTATCTAGTTCTGCT
AGGCTTCTCCAGCCCCAGCCCCAATTCTTTTCTCAGTGTCCCCTTCCCTCCCCTGAATCTCAAGCCCACA
CTCCCTCCTCCATAACCCACTGTTATCAAATCTAAGTCATTTGCCACCCAACAACCATCAGGAGGCGGAA
GCAGACGGGAGGAGTTTGAGATCAACTTGGGCTACATCACGAGTTCCAAGCTCACCAAGGCTTCTTAAGG
AGACCTTGTCTCTAAAATTAATTAATTAATTAATTAATAGTCCCCTTTCTCTGCCACAGAACCTTGGGAT
CTGGCTCCTGGTCGCAGCTCCCCCCACCCCAGGCTGACATTCACTGCCATAGCCCATCCGGAAATCCTAG
TCTATTCCCCATGGATCTTGAACTGCAGAGAGAATGGCAGAGTGGCCCGCCCTGTGCAAAGGATGTTCCT
AGCCTAGGTGGAGCTCGCGAACTCGGAGACTGTGCCTCTCTTGGGCAAGGACAGGCTAGACAGCCTGCCG
GTGTTGAGCTAGGGCACTGTGGGGAAGGCAGAGAACCTGTGCAGGGCACGCAATGAACACAGGACCAGAA
AACTGCAGCCCTAGGAACACTCAAGAGCTGGCCATTTGCAAGCATCTCTGGCCTCCGTGCTTCTCACTCA
TGTCCCATGTCTTATACAGGCCTCTGTGGCACCTCGCTTGCCTGATCTCATCCCTAGCCGTTAAGCTTTC
TGCATGACTTATCACTTGGGGCATAATGCTGGATACCTACCATTTTCTTAGACCCCATCAAAATCCTATT
TGAGTGTACGGTTCGGAGAACTCCTTATTTATCCGGTAAATGTCTTTTACTCTGCTCTCAGGGAGCTGAG
GCAGGACATTCCTGAGATACATTGGGAGAGGAATACAGTTTCAATAAAATAATAGGTTGGGTGGAGGTAC
ATGCCTATAATGCCACCACTCAGGAAATGGTGGCAGCTTCGTGAGTTTGAGGCCAACCCAAGAAACATAG
TGAAACCCTGTCAGTAAATAAGTAAGCAAGTATTTGAGTATCTACTATATGCTAGGGCTGACCTGGACAT
TAGGGGTCATCTTCTGAACAAACTAGTGCTTGAGGGAGGTATTTGGGGTTTTTGTTTGTTTAATGGATCT
GAATGAGTTCCAGAGACTGGCTACACAGCGATATGACTGAGCTTAACACCCCTAAAGCATACAGTCAGAC
CAATTAGACAATAAAAGGTATGTATAGCTTACCAAATAAAAAAATTGTATTTTCAAGAGAGTGTCTGTCT
GTGTAGCCCTGGCTGTTCTTGAACTCACTCTGTAGACCAGGCTGGCCTGGAAATCCATCTGCCTCTGCCT
CTCTGCCTCTCTGCCTCTCTGCCTCTCTCTCTGCCTCTCTCTGCCTCTCTCTGCCCCTCTCTGCCCCTCT
CTGCCCCTCTCTGCCGCCCTCTGCCTTTTGCCCTCTGCCCTCTGTTCTCTGGCCTCTGCCCTCTCCCTGC
CTTCTCCCTCTGCCTCTGCCTCTTGAGTGCTGGAATCAAAGGTGTGAGCTCTATAGGTCTTAAGTTCCAG
AAGAAACGTAATGAAGTCACCCAGCAGGAGGTGCTCAGGGACAGCAAGACACACACACCCAGGACACTAG
GCTCCCACTTCCTTGGCTTTCTCTGAGTGGCAAAGGACCTTAGGCAGTGTCACTCCCTAAGAGAAGGGGA
TAAAGAGAGGGGCTGAGGTATTCATCATGTGCTCCGTGGATCTCAAGCCCTCAAGGTAAATGGGGACCCA
CCTGTCCTACCAGCTGGCTGACCTGTAGCTTTCCCCACCACAGAATCCAAGTCGGAACTCTTGGCACCTA
GAGGATCTCGAGCGTAACTATAACGGTCCTAAGGTAGCGAACCTAGGATAACTTCGTATAGCATACATTA
TACGAAGTTATCGGCGCGCATAACTTCGTATAGGATACTTTATACGAAGTTATCAAGCGCTATAACTTCG
TATAGTATACCTTATACGAAGTTATCTGATATCGCCACCATGGCTCCTAAGAAGAAGAGGAAGGTGATGA
GCAGCGGCGCCCTGCTGTTCCACGGCAAGATCCCCTACGTGGTGGAGATGGAGGGCAATGTGGATGGCCA
CACCTTCAGCATCCGCGGCAAGGGCTACGGCGATGCCAGCGTGGGCAAGGTGGATGCCCAGTTCATCTGC
ACCACCGGCGATGTGCCCGTGCCCTGGAGCACCCTGGTGACCACCCTGACCGCAGGCGCCCAGTGCTTCG
CCAAGTACGGCCCCGAGCTGAAGGATTTCTACAAGAGCTGCATGCCCGATGGCTACGTGCAGGAGCGCAC
CATCACCTTCGAGGGTGATGGCAATTTCAAGACCCGCGCCGAGGTGACCTTCGAGAATGGCAGCGTGTAC
AATCGCGTGAAGCTGAATGGCCAGGGCTTCAAGAAGGATGGCCACGTGCTGGGCAAGAATCTGGAGTTCA
ATTTCACCCCCCACTGCCTGTACATCTGGGGCGATCAGGCCAATCACGGCCTGAAGAGCGCCTTCAAGAT
CTGCCACGAGATCACCGGCAGCAAGGGCGATTTCATCGTGGCCGATCACACCCAGATGAATACCCCCATC
GGCGGCGGCCCCGTGCACGTGCCCGAGTACCACCACATGAGCTACCACGTGAAGCTGAGCAAGGATGTGA
CCGATCACCGCGATAATATGAGCCTGAAGGAGACCGTGCGCGCCGTGGATTGCCGCAAGACCTACCTGTG
AAGCTTAATTAGCTGAGCTTGGACTCCTGTTGATAGATCCAGTAATGACCTCAGAACTCCATCTGGCCGC
GACTCTAGATCATAATCAGCCATACCACATTTGTAGAGGTTTTACTTGCTTTAAAAAACCTCCCACACCT
CCCCCTGAACCTGAAACATAAAATGAATGCAATTGTTGTTGTTAACTTGTTTATTGCAGCTTATAATGGT
TACAAATAAAGCAATAGCATCACAAATTTCACAAATAAAGCATTTTTTTCACTGCATTCTAGTTGTGGTT
TGTCCAAACTCATCAATGTATCTTAAGGCGTGCTAGCATAACTTCGTATAGCATACATTATACGAAGTTA
TCTAACGTTGCCACCATGGTGAGCAAGGGCGAGGAGAATAACATGGCCATCATCAAGGAGTTCATGCGCT
TCAAGGTGCGCATGGAGGGCTCCGTGAACGGCCACGAGTTCGAGATCGAGGGCGAGGGCGAGGGCCGCCC
CTACGAGGGCTTTCAGACCGCTAAGCTGAAGGTGACCAAGGGTGGCCCCCTGCCCTTCGCCTGGGACATC
CTGTCCCCTCATTTCACCTACGGCTCCAAGGCCTACGTGAAGCACCCCGCCGACATCCCCGACTACTTCA
AGCTGTCCTTCCCCGAGGGCTTCAAGTGGGAGCGCGTGATGAACTACGAGGACGGCGGCGTGGTGACCGT
GACCCAGGACTCCTCCCTGCAGGACGGCGAGTTCATCTACAAGGTGAAGCTGCGCGGCACCAACTTCCCC
TCCGACGGCCCCGTGATGCAGAAGAAGACCATGGGCTGGGAGGCCTCCTCCGAGCGGATGTACCCCGAGG
ACGGTGCCCTGAAGGGCAAGATCAAGATGAGGCTGAAGCTGAAGGACGGCGGCCACTACACCTCCGAGGT
CAAGACCACCTACAAGGCCAAGAAGCCCGTGCAGCTGCCCGGCGCCTACATCGTCGACATCAAGTTGGAC
ATCACCTCCCACAACGAGGACTACACCATCGTGGAACAGTACGAACGCGCCGAGGGCCGCCACTCCACCG
GCGGCATGGACGAGCTGTACAAGAGTGCACGCGTGAGTAAGCTGAACCCTCCTGATGAGAGTGGCCCCGG
CTGCATGAGCTGCAAGTGTGTGCTCTCCTGAGCGGCCGCGACTCTAGATCATAATCAGCCATACCACATT
TGTAGAGGTTTTACTTGCTTTAAAAAACCTCCCACACCTCCCCCTGAACCTGAAACATAAAATGAATGCA
ATTGTTGTTGTTAACTTGTTTATTGCAGCTTATAATGGTTACAAATAAAGCAATAGCATCACAAATTTCA
CAAATAAAGCATTTTTTTCACTGCATTCTAGTTGTGGTTTGTCCAAACTCATCAATGTATCTTAAGGCGT
GTTTAAACATATAACTTCGTATAGGATACTTTATACGAAGTTATCGCGTACGGCCACCATGGTGAGCAAG
GGCGAGGAGCTGTTCACCGGGGTGGTGCCCATCCTGGTCGAGCTGGACGGCGACGTAAACGGCCACAAGT
TCAGCGTGTCCGGCGAGGGCGAGGGCGATGCCACCTACGGCAAGCTGACCCTGAAGTTCATCTGCACCAC
CGGCAAGCTGCCCGTGCCCTGGCCCACCCTCGTGACCACCCTGACCTACGGCGTGCAGTGCTTCAGCCGC
TACCCCGACCACATGAAGCAGCACGACTTCTTCAAGTCCGCCATGCCCGAAGGCTACGTCCAGGAGCGCA
CCATCTTCTTCAAGGACGACGGCAACTACAAGACCCGCGCCGAGGTGAAGTTCGAGGGCGACACCCTGGT
GAACCGCATCGAGCTGAAGGGCATCGACTTCAAGGAGGACGGCAACATCCTGGGGCACAAGCTGGAGTAC
AACTACAACAGCCACAACGTCTATATCATGGCCGACAAGCAGAAGAACGGCATCAAGGTGAACTTCAAGA
TCCGCCACAACATCGAGGACGGCAGCGTGCAGCTCGCCGACCACTACCAGCAGAACACCCCCATCGGCGA
CGGCCCCGTGCTGCTGCCCGACAACCACTACCTGAGCACCCAGTCCGCCCTGAGCAAAGACCCCAACGAG
AAGCGCGATCACATGGTCCTGCTGGAGTTCGTGACCGCCGCCGGGATCACTCTCGGCATGGACGAGCTGT
ACAAGAGTGCACGCGTGAGTAAGCTGAACCCTCCTGATGAGAGTGGCCCCGGCTGCATGAGCTGCAAGTG
TGTGCTCTCCTGAGCGGCCGCGACTCTAGATCATAATCAGCCATACCACATTTGTAGAGGTTTTACTTGC
TTTAAAAAACCTCCCACACCTCCCCCTGAACCTGAAACATAAAATGAATGCAATTGTTGTTGTTAACTTG
TTTATTGCAGCTTATAATGGTTACAAATAAAGCAATAGCATCACAAATTTCACAAATAAAGCATTTTTTT
CACTGCATTCTAGTTGTGGTTTGTCCAAACTCATCAATGTATCTTAAGGCGTGAAGAGCTTCATAATCTT
CATATAACTTCGTATAGTATACCTTATACGAAGTTATCAAGTACTGCCACCATGGTGAGCGAGCTGATTA
AGGAGAACATGCACATGAAGCTGTACATGGAGGGCACCGTGAACAACCACCACTTCAAGTGCACATCCGA
GGGCGAAGGCAAGCCCTACGAGGGCACCCAGACCATGAGAATCAAGGCGGTCGAGGGCGGCCCTCTCCCC
TTCGCCTTCGACATCCTGGCTACCAGCTTCATGTACGGCAGCAAAACCTTCATCAACCACACCCAGGGCA
TCCCCGACTTCTTTAAGCAGTCCTTCCCCGAGGGCTTCACATGGGAGAGAGTCACCACATACGAAGACGG
GGGCGTGCTGACCGCTACCCAGGACACCAGCCTCCAGGACGGCTGCCTCATCTACAACGTCAAGATCAGA
GGGGTGAACTTCCCATCCAACGGCCCTGTGATGCAGAAGAAAACACTCGGCTGGGAGGCCTCCACCGAGA
CCCTGTACCCCGCTGACGGCGGCCTGGAAGGCAGAGCCGACATGGCCCTGAAGCTCGTGGGCGGGGGCCA
CCTGATCTGCAACTTGAAGACCACATACAGATCCAAGAAACCCGCTAAGAACCTCAAGATGCCCGGCGTC
TACTATGTGGACAGAAGACTGGAAAGAATCAAGGAGGCCGACAAAGAGACCTACGTCGAGCAGCACGAGG
TGGCTGTGGCCAGATACTGCGACCTCCCTAGCAAACTGGGGCACAGAAGTGCACGCGTGAGTAAGCTGAA
CCCTCCTGATGAGAGTGGCCCCGGCTGCATGAGCTGCAAGTGTGTGCTCTCCTGAGCGGCCGCGACTCTA
GATCATAATCAGCCATACCACATTTGTAGAGGTTTTACTTGCTTTAAAAAACCTCCCACACCTCCCCCTG
AACCTGAAACATAAAATGAATGCAATTGTTGTTGTTAACTTGTTTATTGCAGCTTATAATGGTTACAAAT
AAAGCAATAGCATCACAAATTTCACAAATAAAGCATTTTTTTCACTGCATTCTAGTTGTGGTTTGTCCAA
ACTCATCAATGTATCTTAAGGCGTACTAGCTCGAGGTCCTTCCTCTGCAGAGGTCTTGCTTCTCCCGGTC
AGCTGACTCCCTCCCCAAGTCCTTCAAATATCTCAGAACATGGGGAGAAACGGGGACCTTGTCCCTCCTA
AGGAACCCCAGTGCTGCATGCCATCATCCCCCCCACCCTCGCCCCCACCCCCGCCACTTCTCCCTCCATG
CATACCACTAGCTGTCATTTTGTACTCTGTATTTATTCTAGGGCTGCTTCTGATTATTTAGTTTGTTCTT
TCCCTGGAGACCTGTTAGAACATAAGGGCGTATGGTGGGTAGGGGAGGCAGGATATCAGTCCCCTGGGGC
GAGTTCCTCCCTGCCAACCAAGCCAGATGCCTGAAAGAGATATGGATGAGGGAAGTTGGACTGTGCCTGT
ACCTGGTACAGTCATACTCTGTTGAAAGAATCATCGGGGAGGGGGGGGGGCTCAAGAGGGGAGAGCTCTC
TGAGCCTTTGTGGACCATCCAATGAGGATGAGGGCTTAGATTCTACCAGGTCATTCTCAGCCACCACACA
CAAGCGCTCTGCCATCACTGAAGAAGCCCCCTAGGGCTCTTGGGCCAGGGCACACTCAGTAAAGATGCAG
GTTCAGTCAGGGAATGATGGGGAAAGGGGTAGGAGGTGGGGGAGGGATCACCCCCTCCTCTAAAACACGA
GCCTGCTGTCTCCAAAGGCCTCTGCCTGTAGTGAGGGTGGCAGAAGAAGACAAGGAGCCAGAACTCTGAC
TCCAGGATCTAAGTCCGTGCAGGAAGGGGATCCTAGAACCATCTGGTTGGACCCAGCTTACCAAGGGAGA
GCCTTTATTCCTTCTTTCCCTTGCCCCTCTGTGCCAGCCCCTCTTGCTGTCCCTGATCCCCCAGACAGCG
AGAGTCTTGCAACCTGCCTCTTCCAAGACCTCCTAATCTCAGGGGCAGGCGGTGGAGTGAGATCCGGCGT
GCACACTTTTTGGAAGATAGCTTTCCCAAGGATCCTCTCCCCCACTGGCAGCTCTGCCTGTCCCATCACC
ATGTATAATACCACCACTGCTACAGCATCTCACCGAGGAAAGAAAACTGCACAATAAAACCAAGCCTCTG
GAGTGTGTCCTGGTGTCTGTCTCTTCTGTGTCCTGGCGTCTGTCTCTTCTGTGTTCTTCCAAGGTCAGAA
ACAAAAACCACACACTTCAACCTGGATGGCTCGGCTGAGCACTTCTGTGTGCAGAAGGTCCAACCAGACT
CTGGGGTACCCCGGCCCTCCCTATTCCCTTGCCTCCTGTCTCCCGCTTTTTATAGCTCCCTATGCTGGGC
TTCTCTGGAGAGTGAAATCTTTGCCCAAATCAATGCGCATTCTCTCTGCTGAGTCATCTGGCGACAGCAG
TTGAGTTCACCCGCCAACACATGGGCCCAGCTATGTAGCCGAACCCTGGCTCTGGAAGTGCCAGGGACTT
TGTGCATAAGTATGTACCATGCCCTTTTTTCACAGTCCTAGCTCTGCAGAAGTGCAGCCTGAAGGCCTGT
CTGCTGAGAGGACATGCCCTGGAGCCCTGAAACAGGCACAGTGGGAGGAGGAACGGAGGATGACAGGCAT
CAGGCCCTCAGTCCAAAAGCAACCACTTGAGAATGGGCTGGAGTACGAAACATGGGGTCCCGTCCCTGGA
TCCCTCCTCAAAGAGTAATAAGTAAAATATAAACAGGTACCCCAGGCCGTTCTGGGTTTGGGTTGTAATG
GGATCCATTTGCAGAGAACTATTGAGACAGCCCAGCCGTACTGTGACAGGCAATGTGGGGGAGGAGGTTG
AATCACTTGGTATTTAGCATGAATAGAATAATTCCCTGAACATTTTTCTTAAACATCCATATCTAAATTA
CCACCACTCGCTCCCAGTCTTCCTGCCTTTGCGCCAGCCTCCTGTCTGGCCATGCCTGAAGAAGGCTGGA
GAAGCCACCCACCTCAGGCCATGACACTGCCAGCCACTTGGCAGGTGCAGCCAAACCTGAGCTGTCCCAG
AAAGGGACATTCTCAAGACCCAGGCACCCTGATCAGCACTGACTTGGAGCTACAAGTGTCATGCCAGAAA
AGTCTCTAAGAAAACCTTTTCAGGGAAAAGGGGGTGACTCAACACCGGGCAAGTTTGGGAAGCCCCACCC
TTCGAGTGATGGAAGAGCAGATAGGAAGCCTCAGAAGAGAGACACCGGCACCCAGGTAACGTTCCTCATG
TGGTCTCTGTCACACTAGGTGCTCTTCCCTGGACATCTCCGTGACCACACTCTCAGTTCTTAGGGAGATG
CGGGTGCTCTCTGAGGCTATCTCAGAGTTGCAGATTCTGAGGCCTAGAGTGACTACAGTCAGCCTAGGAA
GCCACAGAGGACTGTGGACCAGGAGGGCAGAAGAGGAGAAGGGAAGAAAAACCATCAGATAGGACTTGCA
ATGAAACTAACCCAAGACAATCATAATGCAGACAGGAATGTTAAAGGCGTTCAGCAGCTGGCCATGACAC
CCATCTGTCCCTCTGGCCAAGTCAGCAAGCCTGGAAGACCTGGGACTCCTGCCCATATGTCCTAAGCTCC
CCACCCACCCACTCGTTCACTGTCCTTATTCTCTCTCTACCTTCAGCCACTTAGTTTCCTACCTTAAGTC
CTAGAATTGATCCTGGCGTAATAGCGAAGAGGCCCGCACCGATCGCCCTTCCCAACAGTTGCGCAGCCTG
AATGGCGAATGGCGCCTGATGCGGTATTTTCTCCTTACGCATCTGTGCGGTATTTCACACCGCATATGGT
GCACTCTCAGTACAATCTGCTCTGATGCCGCATAGTTAAGCCAGCCCCGACACCCGCCAACACCCGCTGA
CGCGCCCTGACGGGCTTGTCTGCTCCCGGCATCCGCTTACAGACAAGCTGTGACCGTCTCCGGGAGCTGC
ATGTGTCAGAGGTTTTCACCGTCATCACCGAAACGCGCGA
