>Addgene plasmid #45178 | pThy1-Brainbow3.1 | addgene partial sequence | sequence record 66470 | Thy1F1
AGAGAGGGGCTGAGGTATTCATCATGTGCTCCGTGGATCTCAAGCCCTCAAGGTAAATGGGGACCCACCT
GTCCTACCAGCTGGCTGACCTGTAGCTTTCCCCACCACAGAATCCAAGTCGGAACTCTTGGCACCTAGAG
GATCTCGAGCGTAACTATAACGGTCCTAAGGTAGCGAACCTAGGATAACTTCGTATAGCATACATTATAC
GAAGTTATCGGCGCGCATAACTTCGTATAGGATACTTTATACGAAGTTATCAAGCGCTATAACTTCGTAT
AGTATACCTTATACGAAGTTATCTGATATCGCCACCATGGCTCCTAAGAAGAAGAGGAAGGTGATGAGCA
GCGGCGCCCTGCTGTTCCACGGCAAGATCCCCTACGTGGTGGAGATGGAGGGCAATGTGGATGGCCACAC
CTTCAGCATCCGCGGCAAGGGCTACGGCGATGCCAGCGTGGGCAAGGTGGATGCCCAGTTCATCTGCACC
ACCGGCGATGTGCCCGTGCCCTGGAGCACCCTGGTGACCACCCTGACCGCAGGCGCCCAGTGCTTCGCCA
AGTACGGCCCCGAGCTGAAGGATTTCTACAAGAGCTGCATGCCCGATGGCTACGTGCAGGAGCGCACCAT
CACCTTCGAGGGTGATGGCAATTTCAAGACCCGCGCCGAGGTGACCTTCGAGAATGGCAGCGTGTACAAT
CGCGTGAAGCTGAATGGCCAGGGCTTCAAGAAGGATGGCCACGTGCTGGGCAAGAATCTGGAGTTCAATT
TCACCCCCCACTGCCTGTACATCTGGGGCGATCAGGCCAATCACGGCCTGAAGAGCGCCT
