>Addgene plasmid #45178 | pThy1-Brainbow3.1 | addgene partial sequence | sequence record 71874 | EGFP-N 5'-CGTCGCCGTCCAGCTCGACCAG-3'
TCCTCGCCCTTGCTCACCATGGTGGCCGTACGCGATAACTTCGTATAAAGTATCCTATACGAAGTTATAT
GTTTAAACACGCCTTAAGATACATTGATGAGTTTGGACAAACCACAACTAGAATGCAGTGAAAAAAATGC
TTTATTTGTGAAATTTGTGATGCTATTGCTTTATTTGTAACCATTATAAGCTGCAATAAACAAGTTAACA
ACAACAATTGCATTCATTTTATGTTTCAGGTTCAGGGGGAGGTGTGGGAGGTTTTTTAAAGCAAGTAAAA
CCTCTACAAATGTGGTATGGCTGATTATGATCTAGAGTCGCGGCCGCTCAGGAGAGCACACACTTGCAGC
TCATGCAGCCGGGGCCACTCTCATCAGGAGGGTTCAGCTTACTCACGCGTGCACTCTTGTACAGCTCGTC
CATGCCGCCGGTGGAGTGGCGGCCCTCGGCGCGTTCGTACTGTTCCACGATGGTGTAGTCCTCGTTGTGG
GAGGTGATGTCCAACTTGATGTCGACGATGTAGGCGCCGGGCAGCTGCACGGGCTTCTTGGCCTTGTAGG
TGGTCTTGACCTCGGAGGTGTAGTGGCCGCCGTCCTTCAGCTTCAGCCTCATCTTGATCTTGCCCTTCAG
GGCACCGTCCTCGGGGTACATCCGCTCGGAGGAGGCCTCCCAGCCCATGGTCTTCTTCTGCATCACGGGG
CCGTCGGAGGGGAAGTTGGTGCCGCGCAGCTTCACCTTGTAGATGAACTCGCCGTCCTGCAGGGAGGAGT
CCTGGGTCACGGTCACCACGCCGCCGTCCTCGTAGTTCATCACGCGCTCCCACTTGAAGCCCTCGGGGAA
GGACAGCTTGAAGTAGTCGGGGATGTCGGCGGGGTGCTTCACGTAGGCCTTGGAGCCGTAGGTGAAATGA
GGGGACAGGATGTCCCAGGCGA
