>Addgene plasmid #45178 | pThy1-Brainbow3.1 | addgene partial sequence | sequence record 71875 | EGFP-C 5'-CATGGTCCTGCTGGAGTTCGTG-3'
ACGAGCTGTACAAGAGTGCACGCGTGAGTAAGCTGAACCCTCCTGATGAGAGTGGCCCCGGCTGCATGAG
CTGCAAGTGTGTGCTCTCCTGAGCGGCCGCGACTCTAGATCATAATCAGCCATACCACATTTGTAGAGGT
TTTACTTGCTTTAAAAAACCTCCCACACCTCCCCCTGAACCTGAAACATAAAATGAATGCAATTGTTGTT
GTTAACTTGTTTATTGCAGCTTATAATGGTTACAAATAAAGCAATAGCATCACAAATTTCACAAATAAAG
CATTTTTTTCACTGCATTCTAGTTGTGGTTTGTCCAAACTCATCAATGTATCTTAAGGCGTGAAGAGCTT
CATAATCTTCATATAACTTCGTATAGTATACCTTATACGAAGTTATCAAGTACTGCCACCATGGTGAGCG
AGCTGATTAAGGAGAACATGCACATGAAGCTGTACATGGAGGGCACCGTGAACAACCACCACTTCAAGTG
CACATCCGAGGGCGAAGGCAAGCCCTACGAGGGCACCCAGACCATGAGAATCAAGGCGGTCGAGGGCGGC
CCTCTCCCCTTCGCCTTCGACATCCTGGCTACCAGCTTCATGTACGGCAGCAAAACCTTCATCAACCACA
CCCAGGGCATCCCCGACTTCTTTAAGCAGTCCTTCCCCGAGGGCTTCACATGGGAGAGAGTCACCACATA
CGAAGACGGGGGCGTGCTGACCGCTACCCAGGACACCAGCCTCCAGGACGGCTGCCTCATCTACAACGTC
AAGATCAGAGGGGTGAACTTCCCATCCAACGGCCCTGTGATGCAGAAGAAAACACTCGGCTGGGAGGCCT
CCACCGAGACCCTGTACCCCGCTGACGGCGGCCTGGAAGGCAGAGCCGACATGGCCCTGA
